>Addgene plasmid #75588 | CSNK2A2 gRNA (BRDN0001148502) | addgene full sequence | sequence record 184172 | Addgene Assembled Sequence
CCCGGGTGCAAAGATGGATAAAGTTTTAAACAGAGAGGAATCTTTGCAGCTAATGGACCTTCTAGGTCTT
GAAAGGAGTGGGAATTGGCTCCGGTGCCCGTCAGTGGGCAGAGCGCACATCGCCCACAGTCCCCGAGAAG
TTGGGGGGAGGGGTCGGCAATTGATCCGGTGCCTAGAGAAGGTGGCGCGGGGTAAACTGGGAAAGTGATG
TCGTGTACTGGCTCCGCCTTTTTCCCGAGGGTGGGGGAGAACCGTATATAAGTGCAGTAGTCGCCGTGAA
CGTTCTTTTTCGCAACGGGTTTGCCGCCAGAACACAGGTAAGTGCCGTGTGTGGTTCCCGCGGGCCTGGC
CTCTTTACGGGTTATGGCCCTTGCGTGCCTTGAATTACTTCCACCTGGCTGCAGTACGTGATTCTTGATC
CCGAGCTTCGGGTTGGAAGTGGGTGGGAGAGTTCGAGGCCTTGCGCTTAAGGAGCCCCTTCGCCTCGTGC
TTGAGTTGAGGCCTGGCCTGGGCGCTGGGGCCGCCGCGTGCGAATCTGGTGGCACCTTCGCGCCTGTCTC
GCTGCTTTCGATAAGTCTCTAGCCATTTAAAATTTTTGATGACCTGCTGCGACGCTTTTTTTCTGGCAAG
ATAGTCTTGTAAATGCGGGCCAAGATCTGCACACTGGTATTTCGGTTTTTGGGGCCGCGGGCGGCGACGG
GGCCCGTGCGTCCCAGCGCACATGTTCGGCGAGGCGGGGCCTGCGAGCGCGGCCACCGAGAATCGGACGG
GGGTAGTCTCAAGCTGGCCGGCCTGCTCTGGTGCCTGGCCTCGCGCCGCCGTGTATCGCCCCGCCCTGGG
CGGCAAGGCTGGCCCGGTCGGCACCAGTTGCGTGAGCGGAAAGATGGCCGCTTCCCGGCCCTGCTGCAGG
GAGCTCAAAATGGAGGACGCGGCGCTCGGGAGAGCGGGCGGGTGAGTCACCCACACAAAGGAAAAGGGCC
TTTCCGTCCTCAGCCGTCGCTTCATGTGACTCCACGGAGTACCGGGCGCCGTCCAGGCACCTCGATTAGT
TCTCGAGCTTTTGGAGTACGTCGTCTTTAGGTTGGGGGGAGGGGTTTTATGCGATGGAGTTTCCCCACAC
TGAGTGGGTGGAGACTGAAGTTAGGCCAGCTTGGCACTTGATGTAATTCTCCTTGGAATTTGCCCTTTTT
GAGTTTGGATCTTGGTTCATTCTCAAGCCTCAGACAGTGGTTCAAAGTTTTTTTCTTCCATTTCAGGTGT
CGTGACGTACGGCCACCATGACCGAGTACAAGCCCACGGTGCGCCTCGCCACCCGCGACGACGTCCCCAG
GGCCGTACGCACCCTCGCCGCCGCGTTCGCCGACTACCCCGCCACGCGCCACACCGTCGATCCGGACCGC
CACATCGAGCGGGTCACCGAGCTGCAAGAACTCTTCCTCACGCGCGTCGGGCTCGACATCGGCAAGGTGT
GGGTCGCGGACGACGGCGCCGCCGTGGCGGTCTGGACCACGCCGGAGAGCGTCGAAGCGGGGGCGGTGTT
CGCCGAGATCGGCCCGCGCATGGCCGAGTTGAGCGGTTCCCGGCTGGCCGCGCAGCAACAGATGGAAGGC
CTCCTGGCGCCGCACCGGCCCAAGGAGCCCGCGTGGTTCCTGGCCACCGTCGGAGTCTCGCCCGACCACC
AGGGCAAGGGTCTGGGCAGCGCCGTCGTGCTCCCCGGAGTGGAGGCGGCCGAGCGCGCCGGGGTGCCCGC
CTTCCTGGAGACCTCCGCGCCCCGCAACCTCCCCTTCTACGAGCGGCTCGGCTTCACCGTCACCGCCGAC
GTCGAGGTGCCCGAAGGACCGCGCACCTGGTGCATGACCCGCAAGCCCGGTGCCTGAACGCGTTAAGTCG
ACAATCAACCTCTGGATTACAAAATTTGTGAAAGATTGACTGGTATTCTTAACTATGTTGCTCCTTTTAC
GCTATGTGGATACGCTGCTTTAATGCCTTTGTATCATGCTATTGCTTCCCGTATGGCTTTCATTTTCTCC
TCCTTGTATAAATCCTGGTTGCTGTCTCTTTATGAGGAGTTGTGGCCCGTTGTCAGGCAACGTGGCGTGG
TGTGCACTGTGTTTGCTGACGCAACCCCCACTGGTTGGGGCATTGCCACCACCTGTCAGCTCCTTTCCGG
GACTTTCGCTTTCCCCCTCCCTATTGCCACGGCGGAACTCATCGCCGCCTGCCTTGCCCGCTGCTGGACA
GGGGCTCGGCTGTTGGGCACTGACAATTCCGTGGTGTTGTCGGGGAAATCATCGTCCTTTCCTTGGCTGC
TCGCCTGTGTTGCCACCTGGATTCTGCGCGGGACGTCCTTCTGCTACGTCCCTTCGGCCCTCAATCCAGC
GGACCTTCCTTCCCGCGGCCTGCTGCCGGCTCTGCGGCCTCTTCCGCGTCTTCGCCTTCGCCCTCAGACG
AGTCGGATCTCCCTTTGGGCCGCCTCCCCGCGTCGACTTTAAGACCAATGACTTACAAGGCAGCTGTAGA
TCTTAGCCACTTTTTAAAAGAAAAGGGGGGACTGGAAGGGCTAATTCACTCCCAACGAAGACAAGATCTG
CTTTTTGCTTGTACTGGGTCTCTCTGGTTAGACCAGATCTGAGCCTGGGAGCTCTCTGGCTAACTAGGGA
ACCCACTGCTTAAGCCTCAATAAAGCTTGCCTTGAGTGCTTCAAGTAGTGTGTGCCCGTCTGTTGTGTGA
CTCTGGTAACTAGAGATCCCTCAGACCCTTTTAGTCAGTGTGGAAAATCTCTAGCAGTACGTATAGTAGT
TCATGTCATCTTATTATTCAGTATTTATAACTTGCAAAGAAATGAATATCAGAGAGTGAGAGGAACTTGT
TTATTGCAGCTTATAATGGTTACAAATAAAGCAATAGCATCACAAATTTCACAAATAAAGCATTTTTTTC
ACTGCATTCTAGTTGTGGTTTGTCCAAACTCATCAATGTATCTTATCATGTCTGGCTCTAGCTATCCCGC
CCCTAACTCCGCCCATCCCGCCCCTAACTCCGCCCAGTTCCGCCCATTCTCCGCCCCATGGCTGACTAAT
TTTTTTTATTTATGCAGAGGCCGAGGCCGCCTCGGCCTCTGAGCTATTCCAGAAGTAGTGAGGAGGCTTT
TTTGGAGGCCTAGGGACGTACCCAATTCGCCCTATAGTGAGTCGTATTACGCGCGCTCACTGGCCGTCGT
TTTACAACGTCGTGACTGGGAAAACCCTGGCGTTACCCAACTTAATCGCCTTGCAGCACATCCCCCTTTC
GCCAGCTGGCGTAATAGCGAAGAGGCCCGCACCGATCGCCCTTCCCAACAGTTGCGCAGCCTGAATGGCG
AATGGG
[124 nt withheld, positions 3367-3490]
C
[91 nt withheld, positions 3492-3582]
A
[49 nt withheld, positions 3584-3632]
CCTTTGACGTTGGAGTCCACGTTCTTT
[37 nt withheld, positions 3660-3696]
ACCCTATCTCGGTCTATTCTTTTGATTTATAAGGGATTTTGCCGATTTCGGCCTATTGGTTAAAAAATGA
GCTGATTTAACAAAAATTTAACGCGAATTTTAACAAAATATTAACGCTTACAATTTAGGTGGCACTTTTC
GGGGAAATGTGCGCGGAACCCCTATTTGTTTATTTTTCTAAATACATTCAAATATGTATCCGCTCATGAG
ACAATAACCCTGATAAATGCTTCAATAATATTGAAAAAGGAAGAGTATGAGTATTCAACATTTCCGTGTC
GCCCTTATTCCCTTTTTTGCGGCATTTTGCCTTCCTGTTTTTGCTCACCCAGAAACGCTGGTGAAAGTAA
AAGATGCTGAAGATCAGTTGGGTGCACGAGTGGGTTACATCGAACTGGATCTCAACAGCGGTAAGATCCT
TGAGAGTTTTCGCCCCGAAGAACGTTTTCCAATGATGAGCACTTTTAAAGTTCTGCTATGTGGCGCGGTA
TTATCCCGTATTGACGCCGGGCAAGAGCAACTCGGTCGCCGCATACACTATTCTCAGAATGACTTGGTTG
AGTACTCACCAGTCACAGAAAAGCATCTTACGGATGGCATGACAGTAAGAGAATTATGCAGTGCTGCCAT
AACCATGAGTGATAACACTGCGGCCAACTTACTTCTGACAACGATCGGAGGACCGAAGGAGCTAACCGCT
TTTTTGCACAACATGGGGGATCATGTAACTCGCCTTGATCGTTGGGAACCGGAGCTGAATGAAGCCATAC
CAAACGACGAGCGTGACACCACGATGCCTGTAGCAATGGCAACAACGTTGCGCAAACTATTAACTGGCGA
ACTACTTACTCTAGCTTCCCGGCAACAATTAATAGACTGGATGGAGGCGGATAAAGTTGCAGGACCACTT
CTGCGCTCGGCCCTTCCGGCTGGCTGGTTTATTGCTGATAAATCTGGAGCCGGTGAGCGTGGGTCTCGCG
GTATCATTGCAGCACTGGGGCCAGATGGTAAGCCCTCCCGTATCGTAGTTATCTACACGACGGGGAGTCA
GGCAACTATGGATGAACGAAATAGACAGATCGCTGAGATAGGTGCCTCACTGATTAAGCATTGGTAACTG
TCAGACCAAGTTTACTCATATATACTTTAGATTGATTTAAAACTTCATTTTTAATTTAAAAGGATCTAGG
TGAAGATCCTTTTTGATAATCTCATGACCAAAATCCCTTAACGTGAGTTTTCGTTCCACTGAGCGTCAGA
CCCCGTAGAAAAGATCAAAGGATCTTCTTGAGATCCTTTTTTTCTGCGCGTAATCTGCTGCTTGCAAACA
AAAAAACCACCGCTACCAGCGGTGGTTTGTTTGCCGGATCAAGAGCTACCAACTCTTTTTCCGAAGGTAA
CTGGCTTCAGCAGAGCGCAGATACCAAATACTGTTCTTCTAGTGTAGCCGTAGTTAGGCCACCACTTCAA
GAACTCTGTAGCACCGCCTACATACCTCGCTCTGCTAATCCTGTTACCAGTGGCTGCTGCCAGTGGCGAT
AAGTCGTGTCTTACCGGGTTGGACTCAAGACGATAGTTACCGGATAAGGCGCAGCGGTCGGGCTGAACGG
GGGGTTCGTGCACACAGCCCAGCTTGGAGCGAACGACCTACACCGAACTGAGATACCTACAGCGTGAGCT
ATGAGAAAGCGCCACGCTTCCCGAAGGGAGAAAGGCGGACAGGTATCCGGTAAGCGGCAGGGTCGGAACA
GGAGAGCGCACGAGGGAGCTTCCAGGGGGAAACGCCTGGTATCTTTATAGTCCTGTCGGGTTTCGCCACC
TCTGACTTGAGCGTCGATTTTTGTGATGCTCGTCAGGGGGGCGGAGCCTATGGAAAAACGCCAGCAACGC
GGCCTTTTTACGGTTCCTGGCCTTTTGCTGGCCTTTTGCTCACATGTTCTTTCCTGCGTTATCCCCTGAT
TCTGTGGATAACCGTATTACCGCCTTTGAGTGAGCTGATACCGCTCGCCGCAGCCGAACGACCGAGCGCA
GCGAGTCAGTGAGCGAGGAAGCGGAAGAGCGCCCAATACGCAAACCGCCTCTCCCCGCGCGTTGGCCGAT
TCATTAATGCAGCTGGCACGACAGGTTTCCCGACTGGAAAGCGGGCAGTGAGCGCAACGCAATTAATGTG
AGTTAGCTCACTCATTAGGCACCCCAGGCTTTACACTTTATGCTTCCGGCTCGTATGTTGTGTGGAATTG
TGAGCGGATAACAATTTCACACAGGAAACAGCTATGACCATGATTACGCCAAGCGCGCAATTAACCCTCA
CTAAAGGGAACAAAAGCTGGAGCTGCAAGCTTAATGTAGTCTTATGCAATACTCTTGTAGTCTTGCAACA
TGGTAACGATGAGTTAGCAACATGCCTTACAAGGAGAGAAAAAGCACCGTGCATGCCGATTGGTGGAAGT
AAGGTGGTACGATCGTGCCTTATTAGGAAGGCAACAGACGGGTCTGACATGGATTGGACGAACCACTGAA
TTGCCGCATTGCAGAGATATTGTATTTAAGTGCCTAGCTCGATACATAAACGGGTCTCTCTGGTTAGACC
AGATCTGAGCCTGGGAGCTCTCTGGCTAACTAGGGAACCCACTGCTTAAGCCTCAATAAAGCTTGCCTTG
AGTGCTTCAAGTAGTGTGTGCCCGTCTGTTGTGTGACTCTGGTAACTAGAGATCCCTCAGACCCTTTTAG
TCAGTGTGGAAAATCTCTAGCAGTGGCGCCCGAACAGGGACTTGAAAGCGAAAGGGAAACCAGAGGAGCT
CTCTCGACGCAGGACTCGGCTTGCTGAAGCGCGCACGGCAAGAGGCGAGGGGCGGCGACTGGTGAGTACG
CCAAAAATTTTGACTAGCGGAGGCTAGAAGGAGAGAGATGGGTGCGAGAGCGTCAGTATTAAGCGGGGGA
GAATTAGATCGCGATGGGAAAAAATTCGGTTAAGGCCAGGGGGAAAGAAAAAATATAAATTAAAACATAT
AGTATGGGCAAGCAGGGAGCTAGAACGATTCGCAGTTAATCCTGGCCTGTTAGAAACATCAGAAGGCTGT
AGACAAATACTGGGACAGCTACAACCATCCCTTCAGACAGGATCAGAAGAACTTAGATCATTATATAATA
CAGTAGCAACCCTCTATTGTGTGCATCAAAGGATAGAGATAAAAGACACCAAGGAAGCTTTAGACAAGAT
AGAGGAAGAGCAAAACAAAAGTAAGACCACCGCACAGCAAGCGGCCGCTGATCTTCAGACCTGGAGGAGG
AGATATGAGGGACAATTGGAGAAGTGAATTATATAAATATAAAGTAGTAAAAATTGAACCATTAGGAGTA
GCACCCACCAAGGCAAAGAGAAGAGTGGTGCAGAGAGAAAAAAGAGCAGTGGGAATAGGAGCTTTGTTCC
TTGGGTTCTTGGGAGCAGCAGGAAGCACTATGGGCGCAGCGTCAATGACGCTGACGGTACAGGCCAGACA
ATTATTGTCTGGTATAGTGCAGCAGCAGAACAATTTGCTGAGGGCTATTGAGGCGCAACAGCATCTGTTG
CAACTCACAGTCTGGGGCATCAAGCAGCTCCAGGCAAGAATCCTGGCTGTGGAAAGATACCTAAAGGATC
AACAGCTCCTGGGGATTTGGGGTTGCTCTGGAAAACTCATTTGCACCACTGCTGTGCCTTGGAATGCTAG
TTGGAGTAATAAATCTCTGGAACAGATTTGGAATCACACGACCTGGATGGAGTGGGACAGAGAAATTAAC
AATTACACAAGCTTAATACACTCCTTAATTGAAGAATCGCAAAACCAGCAAGAAAAGAATGAACAAGAAT
TATTGGAATTAGATAAATGGGCAAGTTTGTGGAATTGGTTTAACATAACAAATTGGCTGTGGTATATAAA
ATTATTCATAATGATAGTAGGAGGCTTGGTAGGTTTAAGAATAGTTTTTGCTGTACTTTCTATAGTGAAT
AGAGTTAGGCAGGGATATTCACCATTATCGTTTCAGACCCACCTCCCAACCCCGAGGGGACCCAGAGAGG
GCCTATTTCCCATGATTCCTTCATATTTGCATATACGATACAAGGCTGTTAGAGAGATAATTAGAATTAA
TTTGACTGTAAACACAAAGATATTAGTACAAAATACGTGACGTAGAAAGTAATAATTTCTTGGGTAGTTT
GCAGTTTTAAAATTATGTTTTAAAATGGACTATCATATGCTTACCGTAACTTGAAAGTATTTCGATTTCT
TGGCTTTATATATCTTGTGGAAAGGACGAAACACCGAGTTTACCTGATAGTCCACGGTTTTAGAGCTAGA
AATAGCAAGTTAAAATAAGGCTAGTCCGTTATCAACTTGAAAAAGTGGCACCGAGTCGGTGCTTTTTTAA
GCTTGGCGTAACTAGATCTTGAGACAAATGGCAGTATTCATCCACAATTTTAAAAGAAAAGGGGGGATTG
GGGGGTACAGTGCAGGGGAAAGAATAGTAGACATAATAGCAACAGACATACAAACTAAAGAATTACAAAA
ACAAATTACAAAAATTCAAAATTTTCGGGTTTATTACAGGGACAGCAGAGATCCACTTTGGCGCCGGCTC
GAGGGGG
Features (pLannotate 1.2.2; 29 found; start..end, strand, type, name):
     14..80      +  CDS            small t antigen (fragment): SV40 (simian virus 40) small t antigen
    106..317     +  promoter       EF-1α core promoter: core promoter for human elongation factor EF-1α
    318..1256    +  intron         EF-1α intron A: intron upstream of the start codon of human EF-1α
   1278..1877    +  CDS            PuroR (fragment): puromycin N-acetyltransferase; pac from Streptomyces; confers resistance to puromycin
   1893..2481    +  misc_feature   WPRE: woodchuck hepatitis virus posttranscriptional regulatory element
   2532..2551    +  misc_feature   cPPT/CTS (fragment): central polypurine tract and central termination sequence of HIV-1
   2553..2786    +  LTR            3' LTR (ΔU3): self-inactivating 3' long terminal repeat (LTR) from HIV-1
   2864..2985    +  polyA_signal   SV40 poly(A) signal: SV40 polyadenylation signal
   3025..3160    +  rep_origin     SV40 ori: SV40 origin of replication
   3181..3199    -  promoter       T7 promoter: promoter for bacteriophage T7 RNA polymerase
   3207..3362    +  CDS            lacZα (fragment): LacZα fragment of β-galactosidase; lacZ fragment
   3367..3795    +  rep_origin     f1 ori (sequence partly withheld): f1 bacteriophage origin of replication; arrow indicates direction of (+) strand synthesis
   3848..3952    +  promoter       AmpR promoter: bla
   3953..4813    +  CDS            AmpR: β-lactamase; bla; confers resistance to ampicillin, carbenicillin, and related antibiotics
   4984..5572    +  rep_origin     ori: high-copy-number ColE1/pMB1/pBR322/pUC origin of replication
   5755..5847    +  CDS            lacI (fragment): lac repressor; lacI; The lac repressor binds to the lac operator to inhibit transcription in E. coli. This inhibition can be relieved by adding lactose or isopropyl-β-D-thiogalactopyranoside (IPTG).
   5860..5881    +  protein_bind   CAP binding site: CAP binding activates transcription in the presence of cAMP. E. coli catabolite activator protein
   5896..5926    +  promoter       lac promoter: promoter for the E. coli lac operon
   5934..5950    +  protein_bind   lac operator: The lac repressor binds to the lac operator to inhibit transcription in E. coli. This inhibition can be relieved by adding lactose or isopropyl-β-D-thiogalactopyranoside (IPTG). lac repressor encoded by lacI
   5995..6013    +  promoter       T3 promoter: promoter for bacteriophage T3 RNA polymerase
   6041..6267    +  promoter       RSV promoter: Rous sarcoma virus enhancer/promoter
   6268..6448    +  LTR            5' LTR (truncated): truncated 5' long terminal repeat (LTR) from HIV-1
   6495..6620    +  misc_feature   HIV-1 Ψ: packaging signal of human immunodeficiency virus type 1
   6604..6967    +  CDS            HIV-1 gag (fragment): gag protein from human immunodeficiency virus 1; gag
   7113..7346    +  misc_feature   RRE: The Rev response element (RRE) of HIV-1 allows for Rev-dependent mRNA export from the nucleus to the cytoplasm.
   7723..7749    +  CDS            Rev (fragment): human immunodeficiency virus 1 (HIV-1) Rev protein; rev; enhances nuclear export of unspliced and incompletely spliced viral mRNAs
   7753..7993    +  promoter       U6 promoter: RNA polymerase III promoter for human U6 snRNA
   8023..8098    +  misc_RNA       gRNA scaffold: guide RNA scaffold for the Streptococcus pyogenes CRISPR/Cas9 system
   8154..8271    +  misc_feature   cPPT/CTS: central polypurine tract and central termination sequence of HIV-1
