[The description below was written by a language model from this plasmid's Addgene catalogue record and pLannotate feature annotations shown in this document.]
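Description:
CSNK2A2 gRNA (BRDN0001148502) is a third-generation lentiviral CRISPR guide plasmid built on the lentiGuide-Puro backbone, carrying a single guide RNA directed against human CSNK2A2, the gene for the casein kinase 2 alpha-prime catalytic subunit. The guide was designed against the NM_001896.2 reference transcript and belongs to a human kinome gRNA collection. In bacteria the 8.3 kb plasmid is maintained at high copy through a ColE1/pUC-type origin and selected with ampicillin via the β-lactamase gene. An f1 origin, an SV40 origin and leftover lac, T7 and T3 elements are also present in the backbone.

The viral cassette begins with an RSV promoter fused to a truncated HIV-1 5' LTR, which makes genomic RNA production in packaging cells independent of Tat. It is followed by the Ψ packaging signal with a partial gag sequence and the Rev response element for nuclear export of the unspliced transcript. It ends in a self-inactivating ΔU3 3' LTR that silences LTR promoter activity after integration. Within this unit, a human U6 RNA polymerase III promoter drives the targeting spacer joined to the Streptococcus pyogenes Cas9 guide scaffold. A cPPT/CTS element follows the guide cassette. Next, the EF-1α core promoter with its intron A expresses puromycin N-acetyltransferase for selection of transduced mammalian cells, and a WPRE enhances transcript expression.

The plasmid does not encode Cas9, so it is meant to be used with a separate Cas9 lentivector or in cells that already express Cas9. Its typical use is to disrupt CSNK2A2 by Cas9-mediated cleavage in human cells.
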