Addgene plasmid #75588: CSNK2A2 gRNA (BRDN0001148502)
Purpose: 3rd generation lentiviral gRNA plasmid targeting human CSNK2A2
Depositing lab: John Doench & David Root. Depositing organization: Broad Institute. Publication: Optimized sgRNA design to maximize activity and minimize off-target effects of CRISPR-Cas9. Doench JG, Fusi N, Sullender M, Hegde M, Vaimberg EW, Donovan KF, Smith I, Tothova Z, Wilen C, Orchard R, Virgin HW, Listgarten J, Root DE. Nat Biotechnol. 2016 Jan 18. doi: 10.1038/nbt.3437. PubMed 26780180.
Backbone
  Vector backbone: lentiGuide-Puro
  Backbone manufacturer: Zhang Lab (Addgene plasmid # 52963)
  Vector type: Mammalian Expression, Lentiviral, CRISPR
  Selectable markers: Puromycin
Growth in bacteria
  Bacterial resistance: Ampicillin, 100 μg/mL
  Growth temperature: 37°C
  Growth strain: DH5alpha
  Copy number: High Copy
Gene/Insert
  Gene/Insert name: CSNK2A2 (alt names: CSNK2A2; NM_001896.2)
  gRNA/shRNA sequence: AGTTTACCTGATAGTCCACG
  Species: H. sapiens (human)
  Entrez Gene: CSNK2A2 (a.k.a. CK2A2, CK2alpha', CSNK2A1)
  Promoter: hU6
  Cloning method: Unknown
  Sequencing primers: 5′ U6-F; 3′ pS2-R
Terms and licenses: Academic/Nonprofit Terms; Industry Terms: Not Available to Industry
Depositor comments: The gRNA was designed to target the following Genbank reference sequence(s): NM_001896.2. Note that this plasmid does NOT contain Cas9. It should be used in conjunction with lentiCas9-Blast (Addgene #52962) or otherwise with cell lines already expressing Cas9. Browse the full kinome gRNA library at http://www.addgene.org/pooled-library/broadgpp-human-kinome/ or visit http://www.broadinstitute.org/rnai/public/ for detailed protocols and information.
How to cite: CSNK2A2 gRNA (BRDN0001148502) was a gift from John Doench & David Root (Addgene plasmid # 75588 ; http://n2t.net/addgene:75588 ; RRID:Addgene_75588)
