>Addgene plasmid #75588 | CSNK2A2 gRNA (BRDN0001148502) | depositor partial sequence | sequence record 143048 | Target Sequence
AGTTTACCTGATAGTCCACG
