>Addgene plasmid #75588 | CSNK2A2 gRNA (BRDN0001148502) | addgene partial sequence | sequence record 184171 | hU6-F
GTAGAAAGTAATAATTTCTTGGGTAGTTTGCAGTTTTAAAATTATGTTTTAAAATGGACTATCATATGCT
TACCGTAACTTGAAAGTATTTCGATTTCTTGGCTTTATATATCTTGTGGAAAGGACGAAACACCGAGTTT
ACCTGATAGTCCACGGTTTTAGAGCTAGAAATAGCAAGTTAAAATAAGGCTAGTCCGTTATCAACTTGAA
AAAGTGGCACCGAGTCGGTGCTTTTTTAAGCTTGGCGTAACTAGATCTTGAGACAAATGGCAGTATTCAT
CCACAATTTTAAAAGAAAAGGGGGGATTGGGGGGTACAGTGCAGGGGAAAGAATAGTAGACATAATAGCA
ACAGACATACAAACTAAAGAATTACAAAAACAAATTACAAAAATTCAAAATTTTCGGGTTTATTACAGGG
ACAGCAGAGATCCACTTTGGCGCCGGCTCGAGGGGGCCCGGGTGCAAAGATGGATAAAGTTTTAAACAGA
GAGGAATCTTTGCAGCTAATGGACCTTCTAGGTCTTGAAAGGAGTGGGAATTGGCTCCGGTGCCCGTCAG
TGGGCAGAGC
